Addgene plasmid #97317: AAV_Actb HR donor
Purpose: HR donor for fusing a p2A-mCherry reporter to mouse Actb.
Depositing lab: Hui Yang. Depositing organization: Center for Excellence in Brain Science and Intelligence Technology, Chinese Academy of Sciences. Publication: Homology-mediated end joining-based targeted integration using CRISPR/Cas9. Yao X, Wang X, Hu X, Liu Z, Liu J, Zhou H, Shen X, Wei Y, Huang Z, Ying W, Wang Y, Nie YH, Zhang CC, Li S, Cheng L, Wang Q, Wu Y, Huang P, Sun Q, Shi L, Yang H. Cell Res. 2017 May 19. doi: 10.1038/cr.2017.76. PubMed 28524166.
Backbone
  Vector backbone: pAAV
  Vector type: Mammalian Expression, Mouse Targeting, AAV
Growth in bacteria
  Bacterial resistance: Ampicillin and Kanamycin, 100 & 50 μg/mL
  Growth temperature: 37°C
  Growth strain: NEB Stable
  Copy number: High Copy
Gene/Insert
  Gene/Insert name: Actb HR donor (alt name: Actb HR template)
  Species: Synthetic
  Insert size (bp): 2385
  Cloning method: Restriction Enzyme; 5′ cloning site unknown (unknown if destroyed); 3′ cloning site unknown (unknown if destroyed)
  Sequencing primers: 5′ M13R; 3′ M13F
Terms and licenses: Academic/Nonprofit Terms; Industry Terms: Not Available to Industry
How to cite: AAV_Actb HR donor was a gift from Hui Yang (Addgene plasmid # 97317 ; http://n2t.net/addgene:97317 ; RRID:Addgene_97317)
