[The description below was written by a language model from this plasmid's Addgene catalogue record and pLannotate feature annotations shown in this document.]
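Description:
AAV_Actb HR donor is a homologous-recombination donor plasmid designed to knock a p2A-mCherry reporter into the mouse Actb (β-actin) locus in CRISPR/Cas9-mediated targeted integration experiments. The catalogue lists the backbone as pAAV and the vector type as mammalian expression, mouse targeting and AAV. The annotated 6,227-nt sequence, however, shows no AAV inverted terminal repeats. Its backbone features resemble a general cloning vector: a lac promoter/operator region with a lacZα fragment, a T7 promoter, an f1 origin, a high-copy ColE1/pUC origin, and both a neo/kanamycin resistance gene (NPTII) and β-lactamase (AmpR). This agrees with the recorded dual ampicillin and kanamycin selection. Whether ITRs are truly absent or merely undetected cannot be settled from the record.

The 2,385-bp insert sits between the lac region and the T7 promoter. Upstream of the reporter, three actin coding fragments are annotated. The tool matched them to actins of other species, but given the stated purpose they most plausibly represent the terminal exons of mouse Actb, separated by introns, and serve as the 5′ homology arm. The mCherry open reading frame follows. The short unannotated gap before it is consistent with the p2A peptide named in the purpose field, which would let mCherry be co-translated with endogenous β-actin and released as a separate protein. The roughly 800 bp of unannotated sequence after mCherry presumably forms the 3′ homology arm. No dedicated promoter for mCherry is annotated, so red fluorescence should depend on correct in-frame integration at Actb, giving a direct readout of knock-in efficiency.
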