Features (pLannotate 1.2.2; 16 found; start..end, strand, type, name):
      2..94      +  CDS            lacI (fragment): lac repressor; lacI; The lac repressor binds to the lac operator to inhibit transcription in E. coli. This inhibition can be relieved by adding lactose or isopropyl-β-D-thiogalactopyranoside (IPTG).
    107..128     +  protein_bind   CAP binding site: CAP binding activates transcription in the presence of cAMP. E. coli catabolite activator protein
    143..173     +  promoter       lac promoter: promoter for the E. coli lac operon
    181..197     +  protein_bind   lac operator: The lac repressor binds to the lac operator to inhibit transcription in E. coli. This inhibition can be relieved by adding lactose or isopropyl-β-D-thiogalactopyranoside (IPTG). lac repressor encoded by lacI
    238..504     +  CDS            ACT_PROCL (fragment): Experimental evidence at protein level: Swiss-Prot protein existence level 1. Actins are highly conserved proteins that are involved in various types of cell motility and are ubiquitously expressed in all eukaryotic cells. From Procambarus clarkii (Red swamp crayfish).
    594..782     +  CDS            ACTS_PLEWA (fragment): Experimental evidence at transcript level: Swiss-Prot protein existence level 2. Actins are highly conserved proteins that are involved in various types of cell motility and are ubiquitously expressed in all eukaryotic cells. From Pleurodeles waltl (Iberian ribbed newt).
    950..1045    +  CDS            ACT_DICVI: Experimental evidence at transcript level: Swiss-Prot protein existence level 2. Actins are highly conserved proteins that are involved in various types of cell motility and are ubiquitously expressed in all eukaryotic cells. From Dictyocaulus viviparus (Bovine lungworm).
   1112..1819    +  CDS            mCherry: mCherry is a basic (constitutively fluorescent) red fluorescent protein published in 2004, derived from Discosoma sp.. It is reported to be a very rapidly-maturing monomer with low acid sensitivity.
   2661..2679    -  promoter       T7 promoter: promoter for bacteriophage T7 RNA polymerase
   2682..2839    +  CDS            lacZα (fragment): LacZα fragment of β-galactosidase; lacZ fragment
   2843..3271    +  rep_origin     f1 ori (sequence partly withheld): f1 bacteriophage origin of replication; arrow indicates direction of (+) strand synthesis
   3284..3583    +  CDS            tnpA (fragment): TN5P_ECOLX - Also known as tnp. Experimental evidence at protein level: Swiss-Prot protein existence level 1. Mediates transposition of transposon Tn5 by a 'cut and paste' mechanism. First, the monomeric transposase binds the 19 bp inverted DNA repeats flanking the transposon. Then, dimerization of the DNA- bound transposase creates a synaptic DNA complex. After nicking of the first DNA strand, excision of the transposon proceeds through a series of intermediates. The transposase then mediates the insertion of the transposon at a new site by strand transfer. The activity of the wild- type tran
   3615..4406    +  CDS            neo: KKA2_KLEPN - Also known as kan, nptII. Experimental evidence at protein level: Swiss-Prot protein existence level 1. Resistance to kanamycin, neomycin, paromomycin, ribostamycin, butirosin and gentamicin B. From Klebsiella pneumoniae.
   4410..4426    +  promoter       AmpR promoter (fragment): bla
   4427..5287    +  CDS            AmpR: β-lactamase; bla; confers resistance to ampicillin, carbenicillin, and related antibiotics
   5458..6046    +  rep_origin     ori: high-copy-number ColE1/pMB1/pBR322/pUC origin of replication
>Addgene plasmid #97317 | AAV_Actb HR donor | addgene full sequence | sequence record 189670 | Addgene NGS Result
AGCGCCCAATACGCAAACCGCCTCTCCCCGCGCGTTGGCCGATTCATTAATGCAGCTGGCACGACAGGTT
TCCCGACTGGAAAGCGGGCAGTGAGCGCAACGCAATTAATGTGAGTTAGCTCACTCATTAGGCACCCCAG
GCTTTACACTTTATGCTTCCGGCTCGTATGTTGTGTGGAATTGTGAGCGGATAACAATTTCACACAGGAA
ACAGCTATGACCATGATTACGCCAAGCTTGGTACCCCGGGACCTGACAGACTACCTCATGAAGATCCTGA
CCGAGCGTGGCTACAGCTTCACCACCACAGCTGAGAGGGAAATCGTGCGTGACATCAAAGAGAAGCTGTG
CTATGTTGCTCTAGACTTCGAGCAGGAGATGGCCACTGCCGCATCCTCTTCCTCCCTGGAGAAGAGCTAT
GAGCTGCCTGACGGCCAGGTCATCACTATTGGCAACGAGCGGTTCCGATGCCCTGAGGCTCTTTTCCAGC
CTTCCTTCTTGGGTAAGTTGTAGCCTAGTCCTTTCTCCATCTAAAGGTGACAAAACTCCTGAGGCCATAG
TACAAGTTAAGTCTGATTTCTGTCACTCTTCTCTTAGGTATGGAATCCTGTGGCATCCATGAAACTACAT
TCAATTCCATCATGAAGTGTGACGTTGACATCCGTAAAGACCTCTATGCCAACACAGTGCTGTCTGGTGG
TACCACCATGTACCCAGGCATTGCTGACAGGATGCAGAAGGAGATTACTGCTCTGGCTCCTAGCACCATG
AAGATCAAGGTAAGCTAAGCATCCTTAGCTTGGTGAGGGTGGGCCCTGTGGTTGTCAGAGCAACCTTCTA
GGTTTAAGGGGAATCCCAGCACCCAGAGAGCTCACCATTCACCATCTTGTCTTGCTTTCTTCAGATCATT
GCTCCTCCTGAGCGCAAGTACTCTGTGTGGATCGGTGGCTCCATCCTGGCCTCACTGTCCACCTTCCAGC
AGATGTGGATCAGCAAGCAGGAGTACGATGAGTCCGGCCCCTCCATCGTGCACCGCAAGTGCTTCTTAAT
TAACGCCACTAACTTCTCCCTGTTGAAACAAGCAGGGGATGTCGAAGAGAATCCCGGGCCAATGGTGAGC
AAGGGCGAGGAGGATAACATGGCCATCATCAAGGAGTTCATGCGCTTCAAGGTGCACATGGAGGGCTCCG
TGAACGGCCACGAGTTCGAGATCGAGGGCGAGGGCGAGGGCCGCCCCTACGAGGGCACCCAGACCGCCAA
GCTGAAGGTGACCAAGGGTGGCCCCCTGCCCTTCGCCTGGGACATCCTGTCCCCTCAGTTCATGTACGGC
TCCAAGGCCTACGTGAAGCACCCCGCCGACATCCCCGACTACTTGAAGCTGTCCTTCCCCGAGGGCTTCA
AGTGGGAGCGCGTGATGAACTTCGAGGACGGCGGCGTGGTGACCGTGACCCAGGACTCCTCCCTGCAGGA
CGGCGAGTTCATCTACAAGGTGAAGCTGCGCGGCACCAACTTCCCCTCCGACGGCCCCGTAATGCAGAAG
AAGACCATGGGCTGGGAGGCCTCCTCCGAGCGGATGTACCCCGAGGACGGCGCCCTGAAGGGCGAGATCA
AGCAGAGGCTGAAGCTGAAGGACGGCGGCCACTACGACGCTGAGGTCAAGACCACCTACAAGGCCAAGAA
GCCCGTGCAGCTGCCCGGCGCCTACAACGTCAACATCAAGTTGGACATCACCTCCCACAACGAGGACTAC
ACCATCGTGGAACAGTACGAACGCGCCGAGGGCCGCCACTCCACCGGCGGCATGGACGAGCTGTACAAGT
AAGGCGCGCCGCGGACTGTTACTGAGCTGCGTTTTACACCCTTTCTTTGACAAAACCTAACTTGCGCAGA
AAAAAAAAAAATAAGAGACAACATTGGCATGGCTTTGTTTTTTTAAATTTTTTTTAAAGTTTTTTTTTTT
TTTTTTTTTTTTTTTTTAAGTTTTTTTGTTTTGTTTTGGCGCTTTTGACTCAGGATTTAAAAACTGGAAC
GGTGAAGGCGACAGCAGTTGGTTGGAGCAAACATCCCCCAAAGTTCTACAAATGTGGCTGAGGACTTTGT
ACATTGTTTTGTTTTTTTTTTTTTTTGGTTTTGTCTTTTTTTAATAGTCATTCCAAGTATCCATGAAATA
AGTGGTTACAGGAAGTCCCTCACCCTCCCAAAAGCCACCCCCACTCCTAAGAGGAGGATGGTCGCGTCCA
TGCCCTGAGTCCACCCCGGGGAAGGTGACAGCATTGCTTCTGTGTAAATTATGTACTGCAAAAATTTTTT
TAAATCTTCCGCCTTAATACTTCATTTTTGTTTTTAATTTCTGAATGGCCCAGGTCTGAGGCCTCCCTTT
TTTTTGTCCCCCCAACTTGATGTATGAAGGCTTTGGTCTCCCTGGGAGGGGGTTGAGGTGTTGAGGCAGC
CAGGGCTGGCCTGTACACTGACTTGAGACCAATAAAAGTGCACACCTTACCTTACACAAACAGCTTGTGG
CTCTGTGGCTTTGCTGGGTGTGGGGAGCAGGTTGGGTGGGTGTGGAGCTCTATTGGGGGGGGCATCTAGG
GTGGGCTAGGCCTTGCTGATGGTATCTAGTGGGAGGGCTCTCGAGCATGCATCTAGAGGGCCCAATTCGC
CCTATAGTGAGTCGTATTACAATTCACTGGCCGTCGTTTTACAACGTCGTGACTGGGAAAACCCTGGCGT
TACCCAACTTAATCGCCTTGCAGCACATCCCCCTTTCGCCAGCTGGCGTAATAGCGAAGAGGCCCGCACC
GATCGCCCTTCCCAACAGTTGCGCAGCCTGAATGGCGAATGG
[124 nt withheld, positions 2843-2966]
C
[91 nt withheld, positions 2968-3058]
A
[49 nt withheld, positions 3060-3108]
CCTTTGACGTTGGAGTCCACGTTCTTT
[37 nt withheld, positions 3136-3172]
ACCCTATCTCGGTCTATTCTTTTGATTTATAAGGGATTTTGCCGATTTCGGCCTATTGGTTAAAAAATGA
GCTGATTTAACAAAAATTTAACGCGAATTTTAACAAAATTCAGGGCGCAAGGGCTGCTAAAGGAAGCGGA
ACACGTAGAAAGCCAGTCCGCAGAAACGGTGCTGACCCCGGATGAATGTCAGCTACTGGGCTATCTGGAC
AAGGGAAAACGCAAGCGCAAAGAGAAAGCAGGTAGCTTGCAGTGGGCTTACATGGCGATAGCTAGACTGG
GCGGTTTTATGGACAGCAAGCGAACCGGAATTGCCAGCTGGGGCGCCCTCTGGTAAGGTTGGGAAGCCCT
GCAAAGTAAACTGGATGGCTTTCTTGCCGCCAAGGATCTGATGGCGCAGGGGATCAAGATCTGATCAAGA
GACAGGATGAGGATCGTTTCGCATGATTGAACAAGATGGATTGCACGCAGGTTCTCCGGCCGCTTGGGTG
GAGAGGCTATTCGGCTATGACTGGGCACAACAGACAATCGGCTGCTCTGATGCCGCCGTGTTCCGGCTGT
CAGCGCAGGGGCGCCCGGTTCTTTTTGTCAAGACCGACCTGTCCGGTGCCCTGAATGAACTGCAGGACGA
GGCAGCGCGGCTATCGTGGCTGGCCACGACGGGCGTTCCTTGCGCAGCTGTGCTCGACGTTGTCACTGAA
GCGGGAAGGGACTGGCTGCTATTGGGCGAAGTGCCGGGGCAGGATCTCCTGTCATCCCACCTTGCTCCTG
CCGAGAAAGTATCCATCATGGCTGATGCAATGCGGCGGCTGCATACGCTTGATCCGGCTACCTGCCCATT
CGACCACCAAGCGAAACATCGCATCGAGCGAGCACGTACTCGGATGGAAGCCGGTCTTGTCGATCAGGAT
GATCTGGACGAAGAGCATCAGGGGCTCGCGCCAGCCGAACTGTTCGCCAGGCTCAAGGCGCGCATGCCCG
ACGGCGAGGATCTCGTCGTGACCCATGGCGATGCCTGCTTGCCGAATATCATGGTGGAAAATGGCCGCTT
TTCTGGATTCATCGACTGTGGCCGGCTGGGTGTGGCGGACCGCTATCAGGACATAGCGTTGGCTACCCGT
GATATTGCTGAAGAGCTTGGCGGCGAATGGGCTGACCGCTTCCTCGTGCTTTACGGTATCGCCGCTCCCG
ATTCGCAGCGCATCGCCTTCTATCGCCTTCTTGACGAGTTCTTCTGAATTGAAAAAGGAAGAGTATGAGT
ATTCAACATTTCCGTGTCGCCCTTATTCCCTTTTTTGCGGCATTTTGCCTTCCTGTTTTTGCTCACCCAG
AAACGCTGGTGAAAGTAAAAGATGCTGAAGATCAGTTGGGTGCACGAGTGGGTTACATCGAACTGGATCT
CAACAGCGGTAAGATCCTTGAGAGTTTTCGCCCCGAAGAACGTTTTCCAATGATGAGCACTTTTAAAGTT
CTGCTATGTGGCGCGGTATTATCCCGTATTGACGCCGGGCAAGAGCAACTCGGTCGCCGCATACACTATT
CTCAGAATGACTTGGTTGAGTACTCACCAGTCACAGAAAAGCATCTTACGGATGGCATGACAGTAAGAGA
ATTATGCAGTGCTGCCATAACCATGAGTGATAACACTGCGGCCAACTTACTTCTGACAACGATCGGAGGA
CCGAAGGAGCTAACCGCTTTTTTGCACAACATGGGGGATCATGTAACTCGCCTTGATCGTTGGGAACCGG
AGCTGAATGAAGCCATACCAAACGACGAGCGTGACACCACGATGCCTGTAGCAATGGCAACAACGTTGCG
CAAACTATTAACTGGCGAACTACTTACTCTAGCTTCCCGGCAACAATTAATAGACTGGATGGAGGCGGAT
AAAGTTGCAGGACCACTTCTGCGCTCGGCCCTTCCGGCTGGCTGGTTTATTGCTGATAAATCTGGAGCCG
GTGAGCGTGGGTCTCGCGGTATCATTGCAGCACTGGGGCCAGATGGTAAGCCCTCCCGTATCGTAGTTAT
CTACACGACGGGGAGTCAGGCAACTATGGATGAACGAAATAGACAGATCGCTGAGATAGGTGCCTCACTG
ATTAAGCATTGGTAACTGTCAGACCAAGTTTACTCATATATACTTTAGATTGATTTAAAACTTCATTTTT
AATTTAAAAGGATCTAGGTGAAGATCCTTTTTGATAATCTCATGACCAAAATCCCTTAACGTGAGTTTTC
GTTCCACTGAGCGTCAGACCCCGTAGAAAAGATCAAAGGATCTTCTTGAGATCCTTTTTTTCTGCGCGTA
ATCTGCTGCTTGCAAACAAAAAAACCACCGCTACCAGCGGTGGTTTGTTTGCCGGATCAAGAGCTACCAA
CTCTTTTTCCGAAGGTAACTGGCTTCAGCAGAGCGCAGATACCAAATACTGTTCTTCTAGTGTAGCCGTA
GTTAGGCCACCACTTCAAGAACTCTGTAGCACCGCCTACATACCTCGCTCTGCTAATCCTGTTACCAGTG
GCTGCTGCCAGTGGCGATAAGTCGTGTCTTACCGGGTTGGACTCAAGACGATAGTTACCGGATAAGGCGC
AGCGGTCGGGCTGAACGGGGGGTTCGTGCACACAGCCCAGCTTGGAGCGAACGACCTACACCGAACTGAG
ATACCTACAGCGTGAGCTATGAGAAAGCGCCACGCTTCCCGAAGGGAGAAAGGCGGACAGGTATCCGGTA
AGCGGCAGGGTCGGAACAGGAGAGCGCACGAGGGAGCTTCCAGGGGGAAACGCCTGGTATCTTTATAGTC
CTGTCGGGTTTCGCCACCTCTGACTTGAGCGTCGATTTTTGTGATGCTCGTCAGGGGGGCGGAGCCTATG
GAAAAACGCCAGCAACGCGGCCTTTTTACGGTTCCTGGCCTTTTGCTGGCCTTTTGCTCACATGTTCTTT
CCTGCGTTATCCCCTGATTCTGTGGATAACCGTATTACCGCCTTTGAGTGAGCTGATACCGCTCGCCGCA
GCCGAACGACCGAGCGCAGCGAGTCAGTGAGCGAGGAAGCGGAAG
