>Addgene plasmid #97317 | AAV_Actb HR donor | addgene partial sequence | sequence record 189669 | DsRed1-C 5'-AGCTGGACATCACCTCCCACAACG-3'
AACAGTACGAACGCGCCGAGGGCCGCCACTCCACCGGCGGCATGGACGAGCTGTACAAGTAAGGCGCGCC
GCGGACTGTTACTGAGCTGCGTTTTACACCCTTTCTTTGACAAAACCTAACTTGCGCAGAAAAAAAAAAA
ATAAGAGACAACATTGGCATGGCTTTGTTTTTTTAAATTTTTTTTAAAGTTTTTTTTTTTTTTTTTTTTT
TTTTTTTAAGTTTTTTTGTTTTGTTTTGGCGCTTTTGACTCAGGATTTAAAAACTGGAACGGTGAAGGCG
ACAGCAGTTGGTTGGAGCAAACATCCCCCAAAGTTCTACAAATGTGGCTGAGGACTTTGTACATTGTTTT
GTTTTTTTTTTTTTTTGGTTTTGTCTTTTTTTAATAGTCATTCCAAGTATCCATGAAATAAGTGGTTACA
GGAAGTCCCTCACCCTCCCAAAAGCCACCCCCACTCCTAAGAGGAGGATGGTCGCGTCCATGCCCTGAGT
CCACCCCGGGGAAGGTGACAGCATTGCTTCTGTGTAAATTATGTACTGCAAAAATTTTTTTAAATCTTCC
GCCTTAATACTTCATTTTTGTTTTTAATTTCTGAATGGCCCAGGTCTGAGGCCTCCCTTTTTTTT
